>Addgene plasmid #19528 | pcDNA5/FRT/TO V5 DNAJB6b | depositor full sequence | sequence record 9164 | Author sequence
GACGGATCGGGAGATCTCCCGATCCCCTATGGTGCACTCTCAGTACAATCTGCTCTGATGCCGCATAGTT
AAGCCAGTATCTGCTCCCTGCTTGTGTGTTGGAGGTCGCTGAGTAGTGCGCGAGCAAAATTTAAGCTACA
ACAAGGCAAGGCTTGACCGACAATTGCATGAAGAATCTGCTTAGGGTTAGGCGTTTTGCGCTGCTTCGCG
ATGTACGGGCCAGATATACGCGTTGACATTGATTATTGACTAGTTATTAATAGTAATCAATTACGGGGTC
ATTAGTTCATAGCCCATATATGGAGTTCCGCGTTACATAACTTACGGTAAATGGCCCGCCTGGCTGACCG
CCCAACGACCCCCGCCCATTGACGTCAATAATGACGTATGTTCCCATAGTAACGCCAATAGGGACTTTCC
ATTGACGTCAATGGGTGGAGTATTTACGGTAAACTGCCCACTTGGCAGTACATCAAGTGTATCATATGCC
AAGTACGCCCCCTATTGACGTCAATGACGGTAAATGGCCCGCCTGGCATTATGCCCAGTACATGACCTTA
TGGGACTTTCCTACTTGGCAGTACATCTACGTATTAGTCATCGCTATTACCATGGTGATGCGGTTTTGGC
AGTACATCAATGGGCGTGGATAGCGGTTTGACTCACGGGGATTTCCAAGTCTCCACCCCATTGACGTCAA
TGGGAGTTTGTTTTGGCACCAAAATCAACGGGACTTTCCAAAATGTCGTAACAACTCCGCCCCATTGACG
CAAATGGGCGGTAGGCGTGTACGGTGGGAGGTCTATATAAGCAGAGCTCTCCCTATCAGTGATAGAGATC
TCCCTATCAGTGATAGAGATCGTCGACGAGCTCGTTTAGTGAACCGTCAGATCGCCTGGAGACGCCATCC
ACGCTGTTTTGACCTCCATAGAAGACACCGGGACCGATCCAGCCTCCGGACTCTAGCGTTTAAACTTAAG
CTTGAATTCACCATGGGTAAGCCTATCCCTAACCCTCTCCTCGGTCTCGATTCTACGGGATCCGGAACCA
TGGTGGATTACTATGAAGTTCTAGGCGTGCAGAGACATGCCTCACCCGAGGATATTAAAAAGGCATATCG
GAAACTGGCACTGAAGTGGCATCCAGATAAAAATCCTGAGAATAAAGAAGAAGCAGAGAGAAAATTCAAG
CAAGTAGCGGAGGCATATGAAGTGCTGTCGGATGCTAAGAAACGGGACATCTATGACAAATATGGCAAAG
AAGGATTAAATGGTGGAGGAGGAGGTGGAAGTCATTTTGACAGTCCATTTGAATTTGGCTTCACATTCCG
TAACCCAGATGATGTCTTCAGGGAATTTTTTGGTGGAAGGGACCCATTTTCATTTGACTTCTTTGAAGAC
CCTTTTGAGGACTTCTTTGGGAATCGAAGGGGTCCCCGAGGAAGCAGAAGCCGAGGGACGGGGTCGTTTT
TCTCTGCGTTCAGTGGATTTCCGTCTTTTGGAAGTGGATTTTCTTCTTTTGATACAGGATTTACTTCATT
TGGGTCACTAGGTCACGGGGGCCTCACTTCATTCTCTTCCACGTCATTTGGTGGTAGTGGCATGGGCAAC
TTCAAATCGATATCAACTTCAACTAAAATGGTTAATGGCAGAAAAATCACTACAAAGAGAATTGTCGAGA
ACGGTCAAGAAAGAGTAGAAGTTGAAGAAGATGGCCAGTTAAAGTCCTTAACAATAAATGGTAAGGAGCA
GCTGCTGCGCTTGGATAACAAGTAAGCGGCCGCTCGAGTCTAGAGGGCCCGTTTAAACCCGCTGATCAGC
CTCGACTGTGCCTTCTAGTTGCCAGCCATCTGTTGTTTGCCCCTCCCCCGTGCCTTCCTTGACCCTGGAA
GGTGCCACTCCCACTGTCCTTTCCTAATAAAATGAGGAAATTGCATCGCATTGTCTGAGTAGGTGTCATT
CTATTCTGGGGGGTGGGGTGGGGCAGGACAGCAAGGGGGAGGATTGGGAAGACAATAGCAGGCATGCTGG
GGATGCGGTGGGCTCTATGGCTTCTGAGGCGGAAAGAACCAGCTGGGGCTCTAGGGGGTATCCCC
[124 nt withheld, positions 2096-2219]
C
[91 nt withheld, positions 2221-2311]
AGGGTGATGGTTCACGTACCTAGAAGTTCCTATTCCGAAGTTCCTATTCTCTAGAAAGTATAGGAACTTC
CTTGGCCAAAAAGCCTGAACTCACCGCGACGTCTGTCGAGAAGTTTCTGATCGAAAAGTTCGACAGCGTC
TCCGACCTGATGCAGCTCTCGGAGGGCGAAGAATCTCGTGCTTTCAGCTTCGATGTAGGAGGGCGTGGAT
ATGTCCTGCGGGTAAATAGCTGCGCCGATGGTTTCTACAAAGATCGTTATGTTTATCGGCACTTTGCATC
GGCCGCGCTCCCGATTCCGGAAGTGCTTGACATTGGGGAATTCAGCGAGAGCCTGACCTATTGCATCTCC
CGCCGTGCACAGGGTGTCACGTTGCAAGACCTGCCTGAAACCGAACTGCCCGCTGTTCTGCAGCCGGTCG
CGGAGGCCATGGATGCGATCGCTGCGGCCGATCTTAGCCAGACGAGCGGGTTCGGCCCATTCGGACCGCA
AGGAATCGGTCAATACACTACATGGCGTGATTTCATATGCGCGATTGCTGATCCCCATGTGTATCACTGG
CAAACTGTGATGGACGACACCGTCAGTGCGTCCGTCGCGCAGGCTCTCGATGAGCTGATGCTTTGGGCCG
AGGACTGCCCCGAAGTCCGGCACCTCGTGCACGCGGATTTCGGCTCCAACAATGTCCTGACGGACAATGG
CCGCATAACAGCGGTCATTGACTGGAGCGAGGCGATGTTCGGGGATTCCCAATACGAGGTCGCCAACATC
TTCTTCTGGAGGCCGTGGTTGGCTTGTATGGAGCAGCAGACGCGCTACTTCGAGCGGAGGCATCCGGAGC
TTGCAGGATCGCCGCGGCTCCGGGCGTATATGCTCCGCATTGGTCTTGACCAACTCTATCAGAGCTTGGT
TGACGGCAATTTCGATGATGCAGCTTGGGCGCAGGGTCGATGCGACGCAATCGTCCGATCCGGAGCCGGG
ACTGTCGGGCGTACACAAATCGCCCGCAGAAGCGCGGCCGTCTGGACCGATGGCTGTGTAGAAGTACTCG
CCGATAGTGGAAACCGACGCCCCAGCACTCGTCCGAGGGCAAAGGAATAGCACGTACTACGAGATTTCGA
TTCCACCGCCGCCTTCTATGAAAGGTTGGGCTTCGGAATCGTTTTCCGGGACGCCGGCTGGATGATCCTC
CAGCGCGGGGATCTCATGCTGGAGTTCTTCGCCCACCCCAACTTGTTTATTGCAGCTTATAATGGTTACA
AATAAAGCAATAGCATCACAAATTTCACAAATAAAGCATTTTTTTCACTGCATTCTAGTTGTGGTTTGTC
CAAACTCATCAATGTATCTTATCATGTCTGTATACCGTCGACCTCTAGCTAGAGCTTGGCGTAATCATGG
TCATAGCTGTTTCCTGTGTGAAATTGTTATCCGCTCACAATTCCACACAACATACGAGCCGGAAGCATAA
AGTGTAAAGCCTGGGGTGCCTAATGAGTGAGCTAACTCACATTAATTGCGTTGCGCTCACTGCCCGCTTT
CCAGTCGGGAAACCTGTCGTGCCAGCTGCATTAATGAATCGGCCAACGCGCGGGGAGAGGCGGTTTGCGT
ATTGGGCGCTCTTCCGCTTCCTCGCTCACTGACTCGCTGCGCTCGGTCGTTCGGCTGCGGCGAGCGGTAT
CAGCTCACTCAAAGGCGGTAATACGGTTATCCACAGAATCAGGGGATAACGCAGGAAAGAACATGTGAGC
AAAAGGCCAGCAAAAGGCCAGGAACCGTAAAAAGGCCGCGTTGCTGGCGTTTTTCCATAGGCTCCGCCCC
CCTGACGAGCATCACAAAAATCGACGCTCAAGTCAGAGGTGGCGAAACCCGACAGGACTATAAAGATACC
AGGCGTTTCCCCCTGGAAGCTCCCTCGTGCGCTCTCCTGTTCCGACCCTGCCGCTTACCGGATACCTGTC
CGCCTTTCTCCCTTCGGGAAGCGTGGCGCTTTCTCATAGCTCACGCTGTAGGTATCTCAGTTCGGTGTAG
GTCGTTCGCTCCAAGCTGGGCTGTGTGCACGAACCCCCCGTTCAGCCCGACCGCTGCGCCTTATCCGGTA
ACTATCGTCTTGAGTCCAACCCGGTAAGACACGACTTATCGCCACTGGCAGCAGCCACTGGTAACAGGAT
TAGCAGAGCGAGGTATGTAGGCGGTGCTACAGAGTTCTTGAAGTGGTGGCCTAACTACGGCTACACTAGA
AGAACAGTATTTGGTATCTGCGCTCTGCTGAAGCCAGTTACCTTCGGAAAAAGAGTTGGTAGCTCTTGAT
CCGGCAAACAAACCACCGCTGGTAGCGGTGGTTTTTTTGTTTGCAAGCAGCAGATTACGCGCAGAAAAAA
AGGATCTCAAGAAGATCCTTTGATCTTTTCTACGGGGTCTGACGCTCAGTGGAACGAAAACTCACGTTAA
GGGATTTTGGTCATGAGATTATCAAAAAGGATCTTCACCTAGATCCTTTTAAATTAAAAATGAAGTTTTA
AATCAATCTAAAGTATATATGAGTAAACTTGGTCTGACAGTTACCAATGCTTAATCAGTGAGGCACCTAT
CTCAGCGATCTGTCTATTTCGTTCATCCATAGTTGCCTGACTCCCCGTCGTGTAGATAACTACGATACGG
GAGGGCTTACCATCTGGCCCCAGTGCTGCAATGATACCGCGAGACCCACGCTCACCGGCTCCAGATTTAT
CAGCAATAAACCAGCCAGCCGGAAGGGCCGAGCGCAGAAGTGGTCCTGCAACTTTATCCGCCTCCATCCA
GTCTATTAATTGTTGCCGGGAAGCTAGAGTAAGTAGTTCGCCAGTTAATAGTTTGCGCAACGTTGTTGCC
ATTGCTACAGGCATCGTGGTGTCACGCTCGTCGTTTGGTATGGCTTCATTCAGCTCCGGTTCCCAACGAT
CAAGGCGAGTTACATGATCCCCCATGTTGTGCAAAAAAGCGGTTAGCTCCTTCGGTCCTCCGATCGTTGT
CAGAAGTAAGTTGGCCGCAGTGTTATCACTCATGGTTATGGCAGCACTGCATAATTCTCTTACTGTCATG
CCATCCGTAAGATGCTTTTCTGTGACTGGTGAGTACTCAACCAAGTCATTCTGAGAATAGTGTATGCGGC
GACCGAGTTGCTCTTGCCCGGCGTCAATACGGGATAATACCGCGCCACATAGCAGAACTTTAAAAGTGCT
CATCATTGGAAAACGTTCTTCGGGGCGAAAACTCTCAAGGATCTTACCGCTGTTGAGATCCAGTTCGATG
TAACCCACTCGTGCACCCAACTGATCTTCAGCATCTTTTACTTTCACCAGCGTTTCTGGGTGAGCAAAAA
CAGGAAGGCAAAATGCCGCAAAAAAGGGAATAAGGGCGACACGGAAATGTTGAATACTCATACTCTTCCT
TTTTCAATATTATTGAAGCATTTATCAGGGTTATTGTCTCATGAGCGGATACATATTTGAATGTATTTAG
AAAAATAAACAAATAGGGGTTCCGCGCACATTTCCCCGAAAAGTGCCACCTGACGTC
Features (pLannotate 1.2.2; 22 found; start..end, strand, type, name):
     28..80      -  misc_feature   bom (fragment): basis of mobility region from pBR322
    235..614     +  enhancer       CMV enhancer: human cytomegalovirus immediate early enhancer
    615..818     +  promoter       CMV promoter: human cytomegalovirus (CMV) immediate early promoter
    820..839     +  promoter       PLtetO-1 promoter (fragment): modified phage lambda PL promoter with tet operator sites (Lutz and Bujard, 1997)
    841..860     +  promoter       PLtetO-1 promoter (fragment): modified phage lambda PL promoter with tet operator sites (Lutz and Bujard, 1997)
    868..901     +  promoter       TRE3GV promoter (fragment): 3rd-generation Tet-responsive promoter that can be activated by binding of Tet-On® 3G, optimized for retroviral and lentiviral vectors
    996..1037    +  CDS            V5 tag: epitope tag from simian virus 5
   1050..1742    +  CDS            DNAJB6 (fragment): DNJB6_HUMAN - Also known as HSJ2, MRJ, MSJ1. Experimental evidence at protein level: Swiss-Prot protein existence level 1. Plays an indispensable role in the organization of KRT8/KRT18 filaments. Acts as an endogenous molecular chaperone for neuronal proteins including huntingtin. Suppresses aggregation and toxicity of polyglutamine-containing, aggregation-prone proteins. Isoform B but not isoform A inhibits huntingtin aggregation. Has a stimulatory effect on the ATPase activity of HSP70 in a dose-dependent and time-dependent manner and hence acts as a co-chaperone of HSP70. Also reduces cellu
   1826..2050    +  polyA_signal   bGH poly(A) signal: bovine growth hormone polyadenylation signal
   2054..2075    +  promoter       SV40 promoter (fragment): SV40 enhancer and early promoter
   2096..2329    +  rep_origin     f1 ori (fragment) (sequence partly withheld): f1 bacteriophage origin of replication; arrow indicates direction of (+) strand synthesis
   2334..2381    +  protein_bind   FRT: FLP-mediated recombination occurs in the 8-bp core sequence TCTAGAAA (Turan and Bode, 2011). FLP recombinase from the Saccharomyces cerevisiae 2μ plasmid
   2389..3411    +  CDS            HygR: aminoglycoside phosphotransferase from E. coli; aph(4)-Ia; confers resistance to hygromycin
   3421..3546    +  CDS            ble (fragment): BLE_KLEPN - Experimental evidence at protein level: Swiss-Prot protein existence level 1. Binding protein with a strong affinity to the bleomycin family of antibiotics. Binds to CL990; an antimitotic-antibiotic compound. From Klebsiella pneumoniae.
   3541..3662    +  polyA_signal   SV40 poly(A) signal: SV40 polyadenylation signal
   3735..3751    -  protein_bind   lac operator: The lac repressor binds to the lac operator to inhibit transcription in E. coli. This inhibition can be relieved by adding lactose or isopropyl-β-D-thiogalactopyranoside (IPTG). lac repressor encoded by lacI
   3759..3789    -  promoter       lac promoter: promoter for the E. coli lac operon
   3804..3825    -  protein_bind   CAP binding site: CAP binding activates transcription in the presence of cAMP. E. coli catabolite activator protein
   3838..3930    -  CDS            lacI (fragment): lac repressor; lacI; The lac repressor binds to the lac operator to inhibit transcription in E. coli. This inhibition can be relieved by adding lactose or isopropyl-β-D-thiogalactopyranoside (IPTG).
   4113..4701    -  rep_origin     ori: high-copy-number ColE1/pMB1/pBR322/pUC origin of replication
   4872..5732    -  CDS            AmpR: β-lactamase; bla; confers resistance to ampicillin, carbenicillin, and related antibiotics
   5733..5837    -  promoter       AmpR promoter: bla
