[The description below was written by a language model from this plasmid's Addgene catalogue record and pLannotate feature annotations shown in this document.]
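Description:
pcDNA5/FRT/TO V5 DNAJB6b is a mammalian expression plasmid built on the Invitrogen pcDNA5/FRT/TO backbone and carrying the human co-chaperone DNAJB6, isoform b, a member of the HSP40/DNAJ family. It is propagated in E. coli as a high-copy plasmid through a ColE1/pUC-type origin with ampicillin selection (AmpR and its bla promoter). Small annotated fragments of f1 ori, lac regulatory elements, lacI, ble and bom appear to be backbone remnants rather than functional modules.

The expression cassette uses the CMV immediate-early enhancer and promoter, followed directly by short tet operator-containing segments (annotated as PLtetO-1 and TRE fragments). This matches the "TO" design, in which transcription is repressed in cells expressing the Tet repressor and induced by tetracycline or doxycycline. In cells without the repressor, expression would be constitutive. An N-terminal V5 epitope tag supplied by the backbone precedes the DNAJB6b coding region, which was inserted between BamHI and NotI sites, and a bGH polyadenylation signal ends the transcript. Downstream, an FRT site sits directly in front of a hygromycin resistance gene with an SV40 poly(A) signal. No complete promoter is annotated upstream of this gene, so FLP-mediated integration into a genomic FRT site in a compatible host line is expected to activate hygromycin resistance, giving isogenic stable lines with single-site insertion.

The plasmid belongs to a library of human HSPH/HSPA/DNAJ expression constructs and suits transient or inducible stable expression of V5-tagged DNAJB6b, for example in chaperone and protein aggregation studies. The depositor notes that inserts were amplified from pooled reference RNA from ten cell lines and verified only for gene identity, so polymorphisms may be present.
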