Addgene plasmid #19528: pcDNA5/FRT/TO V5 DNAJB6b
Depositing lab: Harm Kampinga. Depositing organization: University Medical Center Groningen. Publication: Computational analysis of the human HSPH/HSPA/DNAJ family and cloning of a human HSPH/HSPA/DNAJ expression library. Hageman J, Kampinga HH. Cell Stress Chaperones. 2009 Jan;14(1):1-21. doi: 10.1007/s12192-008-0060-2. Epub 2008 Aug 7. PubMed 18686016.
Backbone
  Vector backbone: pcDNA5/FRT/TO
  Backbone manufacturer: Invitrogen
  Backbone size w/o insert (bp): 5137
  Vector type: Mammalian Expression
  Selectable markers: Hygromycin
Growth in bacteria
  Bacterial resistance: Ampicillin, 100 μg/mL
  Growth temperature: 37°C
  Growth strain: DH5alpha
  Copy number: High Copy
Gene/Insert
  Gene/Insert name: DNAJB6b (alt name: DNAJB6b)
  Species: H. sapiens (human)
  Insert size (bp): 782
  GenBank ID: NM_005494
  Entrez Gene: DNAJB6 (a.k.a. DJ4, DnaJ, HHDJ1, HSJ-2, HSJ2, LGMD1D, LGMD1E, LGMDD1, MRJ, MSJ-1)
  Tag / fusion protein: V5 (N terminal on backbone)
  Cloning method: Restriction Enzyme; 5′ cloning site BamHI (not destroyed); 3′ cloning site NotI (not destroyed)
  Sequencing primers: 5′ LNCX; 3′ BGH-rev
Terms and licenses: Academic/Nonprofit Terms; Industry Terms: Not Available to Industry
Depositor comments: Part of the HSP40 gene family Disclaimer: For cloning the various HSP genes, the Stratagene reference RNA for cDNA synthesis was used and genes were amplified from this mixture that originates from 10 different cell lines from different somatic origin and ultimately coming from 10 different individuals. This strategy was used to maximize the chance for the presence of individual HSP transcripts. Users must be aware that this mixture thus represents 20 complete haploid genomes, meaning that for each individual gene there might be polymorphisms that could potentially have functional consequences. The library was sequence verified only for the presence of the correct gene.
How to cite: pcDNA5/FRT/TO V5 DNAJB6b was a gift from Harm Kampinga (Addgene plasmid # 19528 ; http://n2t.net/addgene:19528 ; RRID:Addgene_19528)
