>Addgene plasmid #19528 | pcDNA5/FRT/TO V5 DNAJB6b | addgene partial sequence | sequence record 25305 | LNCX 5'-AGCTCGTTTAGTGAACCGTCAGATC-3'
NNNNNNNNNCNNNNNCTGTTTTGACCTCCATAGAAGACACCGGGACCGATCCAGCCTCCGGACTCTAGCG
TTTAAACTTAAGCTTGAATTCACCATGGGTAAGCCTATCCCTAACCCTCTCCTCGGTCTCGATTCTACGG
GATCCGGAACCATGGTGGATTACTATGAAGTTCTAGGCGTGCAGAGACATGCCTCACCCGAGGATATTAA
AAAGGCATATCGGAAACTGGCACTGAAGTGGCATCCAGATAAAAATCCTGAGAATAAAGAAGAAGCAGAG
AGAAAATTCAAGCAAGTAGCGGAGGCATATGAAGTGCTGTCGGATGCTAAGAAACGGGACATCTATGACA
AATATGGCAAAGAAGGATTAAATGGTGGAGGAGGAGGTGGAAGTCATTTTGACAGTCCATTTGAATTTGG
CTTCACATTCCGTAACCCAGATGATGTCTTCAGGGAATTTTTTGGTGGAAGGGACCCATTTTCATTTGAC
TTCTTTGAAGACCCTTTTGAGGACTTCTTTGGGAATCGAAGGGGTCCCCGAGGAAGCAGAAGCCGAGGGA
CGGGGTCGTTTTTCTCTGCGTTCAGTGGATTTCCGTCTTTTGGAAGTGGATTTTCTTCTTTTGATANNNN
NNNNNTTNNTTTNNNNNNNNNNNNNNGGGGGGGGNCCTCANTTNNNNTTCTCTNCCNCGTNNNTTNGGNG
GNNGNGNGGGNGGGGNNNNNNTNNNANTCNNNNNNNNCNTNCNNNNNAAANNNNGNTNNNNGGNNNNAAA
AATCNNCTNCAAAANAANNNTNNTCGANGAACNGTCAANAAAANANTANNAANTTNAANAAAANGGNCNG
TTTAAAGTCCTTAACANTAAATGGNNAANGNNNNNNNNNNNNNNNNNNTNNNATANNNAANNAANCNNNN
NNNNNNNNNNNNNNNNNNGGCNNNGTTTNNAACCCCNNNNNNNNNNNNN
